Addgene plasmid #103977: pEB1-T-Sapphire
Purpose: Plasmid encoding T-Sapphire
Depositing lab: Philippe Cluzel. Depositing organization: Harvard University. Publication: Systematic characterization of maturation time of fluorescent proteins in living cells. Balleza E, Kim JM, Cluzel P. Nat Methods. 2018 Jan;15(1):47-51. doi: 10.1038/nmeth.4509. Epub 2017 Nov 20. PubMed 29320486.
Backbone
  Vector backbone: pEB1
  Backbone size w/o insert (bp): 3674
  Total vector size (bp): 4391
  Modifications to backbone: Derived from pUA66. Inserted constitutive promoter proC. Replaced original insert with FP of interest.
  Vector type: Bacterial Expression ; Low copy
Growth in bacteria
  Bacterial resistance: Kanamycin, 50 μg/mL
  Growth temperature: 37°C
  Growth strain: MG1655
  Copy number: Low Copy
Gene/Insert
  Gene/Insert name: T-Sapphire
  Species: Synthetic
  Insert size (bp): 717
  Mutation: Mutations relative to wild-type GFP (Q69M, C70V, S72A, Y145F, V163A, S175G, T203I)
  Promoter: proC
  Cloning method: Gibson Cloning
  Sequencing primers: 5′ GCGTATCACGAGGCCCTTTC; 3′ AAAGGGAAAACTGTCCATATGCAC
Terms and licenses: Academic/Nonprofit Terms; Industry Terms: Not Available to Industry
Depositor comments: This FP derives from wtGFP. In this plasmid, the FP is coded with the original wtGFP nucleotide coding sequence except where mutations specific to the FP occur (see map). Please see "Notes On Plasmids In This Collection" document for further details and references.
How to cite: pEB1-T-Sapphire was a gift from Philippe Cluzel (Addgene plasmid # 103977 ; http://n2t.net/addgene:103977 ; RRID:Addgene_103977)
