[The description below was written by a language model from this plasmid's Addgene catalogue record and pLannotate feature annotations shown in this document.]
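Description:
pEB1-T-Sapphire is a low-copy bacterial expression plasmid of about 4.4 kb that constitutively produces the fluorescent protein T-Sapphire in Escherichia coli. Its pEB1 backbone derives from pUA66, modified by inserting the constitutive proC promoter and replacing the original insert with the fluorescent protein of interest by Gibson assembly. Replication depends on the pSC101 origin together with the plasmid-encoded Rep101 (RepA) protein that this origin requires, which keeps copy number low. Selection is by kanamycin, conferred by the neo (nptII) aminoglycoside phosphotransferase gene, which is followed by a lambda t0 terminator. A short annotated fragment of the Tn5 transposase lying next to neo is most likely a remnant of the transposon from which the resistance cassette originated, not a functional element.

The payload is a 717 bp T-Sapphire coding sequence, a long Stokes shift, constitutively fluorescent variant derived from Aequorea victoria GFP with low acid sensitivity. Relative to wild-type GFP it carries Q69M, C70V, S72A, Y145F, V163A, S175G and T203I, and the depositor notes that the original wild-type GFP nucleotide sequence is retained except where these mutations occur. The gene is followed by a small remnant of a pUC-type multiple cloning site and the rrnB T1 terminator, which ends transcription of the reporter. The proC promoter named in the catalogue entry was not picked up in the automated feature table, but presumably lies in the unannotated region upstream of the coding sequence.

The plasmid belongs to a collection built to compare fluorescent proteins in a common vector, used in a systematic study of fluorescent protein maturation times in living cells, with MG1655 as the listed host strain.
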