Features (pLannotate 1.2.2; 8 found; start..end, strand, type, name):
    264..974     +  CDS            T-Sapphire: T-Sapphire is a basic (constitutively fluorescent) long stokes shift fluorescent protein published in 2003, derived from Aequorea victoria. It has low acid sensitivity.
    985..1004    +  misc_feature   MCS (fragment): pUC18/19 multiple cloning site
   1015..1101    +  terminator     rrnB T1 terminator: Escherichia coli rrnB; transcription terminator T1 from the E. coli rrnB gene
   1639..2589    -  CDS            Rep101: RepA protein needed for replication with the pSC101 origin; rep101
   2637..2859    -  rep_origin     pSC101 ori: low-copy replication origin that requires the Rep101 protein
   3351..3445    -  terminator     lambda t0 terminator: transcription terminator from phage lambda
   3479..4270    -  CDS            neo: KKA2_KLEPN - Also known as kan, nptII. Experimental evidence at protein level: Swiss-Prot protein existence level 1. Resistance to kanamycin, neomycin, paromomycin, ribostamycin, butirosin and gentamicin B. From Klebsiella pneumoniae.
   4302..30      -  CDS            tnpA (fragment) (across the origin): TN5P_ECOLX - Also known as tnp. Experimental evidence at protein level: Swiss-Prot protein existence level 1. Mediates transposition of transposon Tn5 by a 'cut and paste' mechanism. First, the monomeric transposase binds the 19 bp inverted DNA repeats flanking the transposon. Then, dimerization of the DNA- bound transposase creates a synaptic DNA complex. After nicking of the first DNA strand, excision of the transposon proceeds through a series of intermediates. The transposase then mediates the insertion of the transposon at a new site by strand transfer. The activity of the wild- type tran
>Addgene plasmid #103977 | pEB1-T-Sapphire | addgene full sequence | sequence record 200311 | Addgene NGS Result
CCAGCTGGCAATTCCGACGTCTAAGAAACCATTATTATCATGACATTAACCTATAAAAATAGGCGTATCA
CGAGGCCCTTTCGTCTTCACCACAGCTAACACCACGTCGTCCCTATCTGCTGCCCTAGGTCTATGAGTGG
TTGCTGGATAACTTTACGGGCATGCATAAGGCTCGTATGATATATTCAGGGAGACCACAACGGTTTCCCT
CTACAAATAATTTTGTTTAACTTTTCTAGATTTAAGAAGGAGATATACATATGAGTAAAGGAGAAGAACT
TTTCACTGGAGTTGTCCCAATTCTTGTTGAATTAGATGGTGATGTTAATGGGCACAAATTTTCTGTCAGT
GGAGAGGGTGAAGGTGATGCAACATACGGAAAACTTACCCTTAAATTTATTTGCACTACTGGAAAACTAC
CTGTTCCATGGCCAACACTTGTCACTACTTTCTCTTATGGTGTTATGGTCTTTGCGAGATACCCAGATCA
TATGAAACAGCATGACTTTTTCAAGAGTGCCATGCCCGAAGGTTATGTACAGGAAAGAACTATATTTTTC
AAAGATGACGGGAACTACAAGACACGTGCTGAAGTCAAGTTTGAAGGTGATACCCTTGTTAATAGAATCG
AGTTAAAAGGTATTGATTTTAAAGAAGATGGAAACATTCTTGGACACAAATTGGAATACAACTTTAACTC
ACACAATGTATACATCATGGCAGACAAACAAAAGAATGGAATCAAAGCGAACTTCAAAATTAGACACAAC
ATTGAAGATGGAGGCGTTCAACTAGCAGACCATTATCAACAAAATACTCCAATTGGCGATGGCCCTGTCC
TTTTACCAGACAACCATTACCTGTCCATACAATCTGCCCTTTCGAAAGATCCCAACGAAAAGAGAGACCA
CATGGTCCTTCTTGAGTTTGTAACAGCTGCTGGGATTACACATGGCATGGATGAACTATACAAATAAATG
TCCAGACCTGCAGGCATGCAAGCTCTAGAGGCATCAAATAAAACGAAAGGCTCAGTCGAAAGACTGGGCC
TTTCGTTTTATCTGTTGTTTGTCGGTGAACGCTCTCCTGAGTAGGACAAATCCGCCGCCCTAGACCTAGG
GTACGGGTTTTGCTGCCCGCAAACGGGCTGTTCTGGTGTTGCTAGTTTGTTATCAGAATCGCAGATCCGG
CTTCAGCCGGTTTGCCGGCTGAAAGCGCTATTTCTTCCAGAATTGCCATGATTTTTTCCCCACGGGAGGC
GTCACTGGCTCCCGTGTTGTCGGCAGCTTTGATTCGATAAGCAGCATCGCCTGTTTCAGGCTGTCTATGT
GTGACTGTTGAGCTGTAACAAGTTGTCTCAGGTGTTCAATTTCATGTTCTAGTTGCTTTGTTTTACTGGT
TTCACCTGTTCTATTAGGTGTTACATGCTGTTCATCTGTTACATTGTCGATCTGTTCATGGTGAACAGCT
TTGAATGCACCAAAAACTCGTAAAAGCTCTGATGTATCTATCTTTTTTACACCGTTTTCATCTGTGCATA
TGGACAGTTTTCCCTTTGATATGTAACGGTGAACAGTTGTTCTACTTTTGTTTGTTAGTCTTGATGCTTC
ACTGATAGATACAAGAGCCATAAGAACCTCAGATCCTTCCGTATTTAGCCAGTATGTTCTCTAGTGTGGT
TCGTTGTTTTTGCGTGAGCCATGAGAACGAACCATTGAGATCATACTTACTTTGCATGTCACTCAAAAAT
TTTGCCTCAAAACTGGTGAGCTGAATTTTTGCAGTTAAAGCATCGTGTAGTGTTTTTCTTAGTCCGTTAT
GTAGGTAGGAATCTGATGTAATGGTTGTTGGTATTTTGTCACCATTCATTTTTATCTGGTTGTTCTCAAG
TTCGGTTACGAGATCCATTTGTCTATCTAGTTCAACTTGGAAAATCAACGTATCAGTCGGGCGGCCTCGC
TTATCAACCACCAATTTCATATTGCTGTAAGTGTTTAAATCTTTACTTATTGGTTTCAAAACCCATTGGT
TAAGCCTTTTAAACTCATGGTAGTTATTTTCAAGCATTAACATGAACTTAAATTCATCAAGGCTAATCTC
TATATTTGCCTTGTGAGTTTTCTTTTGTGTTAGTTCTTTTAATAACCACTCATAAATCCTCATAGAGTAT
TTGTTTTCAAAAGACTTAACATGTTCCAGATTATATTTTATGAATTTTTTTAACTGGAAAAGATAAGGCA
ATATCTCTTCACTAAAAACTAATTCTAATTTTTCGCTTGAGAACTTGGCATAGTTTGTCCACTGGAAAAT
CTCAAAGCCTTTAACCAAAGGATTCCTGATTTCCACAGTTCTCGTCATCAGCTCTCTGGTTGCTTTAGCT
AATACACCATAAGCATTTTCCCTACTGATGTTCATCATCTGAGCGTATTGGTTATAAGTGAACGATACCG
TCCGTTCTTTCCTTGTAGGGTTTTCAATCGTGGGGTTGAGTAGTGCCACACAGCATAAAATTAGCTTGGT
TTCATGCTCCGTTAAGTCATAGCGACTAATCGCTAGTTCATTTGCTTTGAAAACAACTAATTCAGACATA
CATCTCAATTGGTCTAGGTGATTTTAATCACTATACCAATTGAGATGGGCTAGTCAATGATAATTACTAG
TCCTTTTCCTTTGAGTTGTGGGTATCTGTAAATTCTGCTAGACCTTTGCTGGAAAACTTGTAAATTCTGC
TAGACCCTCTGTAAATTCCGCTAGACCTTTGTGTGTTTTTTTTGTTTATATTCAAGTGGTTATAATTTAT
AGAATAAAGAAAGAATAAAAAAAGATAAAAAGAATAGATCCCAGCCCTGTGTATAACTCACTACTTTAGT
CAGTTCCGCAGTATTACAAAAGGATGTCGCAAACGCTGTTTGCTCCTCTACAAAACAGACCTTAAAACCC
TAAAGGCTTAAGTAGCACCCTCGCAAGCTCGGGCAAATCGCTGAATATTCCTTTTGTCTCCGACCATCAG
GCACCTGAGTCGCTGTCTTTTTCGTGACATTCAGTTCGCTGCGCTCACGGCTCTGGCAGTGAATGGGGGT
AAATGGCACTACAGGCGCCTTTTATGGATTCATGCAAGGAAACTACCCATAATACAAGAAAAGCCCGTCA
CGGGCTTCTCAGGGCGTTTTATGGCGGGTCTGCTATGTGGTGCTATCTGACTTTTTGCTGTTCAGCAGTT
CCTGCCCTCTGATTTTCCAGTCTGACCACTTCGGATTATCCCGTGACAGGTCATTCAGACTGGCTAATGC
ACCCAGTAAGGCAGCGGTATCATCAACAGGCTTACCCGTCTTACTGTCCCTAGTGCTTGGATTCTCACCA
ATAAAAAACGCCCGGCGGCAACCGAGCGTTCTGAACAAATCCAGATGGAGTTCTGAGGTCATTACTGGAT
CTATCAACAGGAGTCCAAGCGAGCTCTCGAACCCCAGAGTCCCGCTCAGAAGAACTCGTCAAGAAGGCGA
TAGAAGGCGATGCGCTGCGAATCGGGAGCGGCGATACCGTAAAGCACGAGGAAGCGGTCAGCCCATTCGC
CGCCAAGCTCTTCAGCAATATCACGGGTAGCCAACGCTATGTCCTGATAGCGGTCCGCCACACCCAGCCG
GCCACAGTCGATGAATCCAGAAAAGCGGCCATTTTCCACCATGATATTCGGCAAGCAGGCATCGCCATGG
GTCACGACGAGATCCTCGCCGTCGGGCATGCGCGCCTTGAGCCTGGCGAACAGTTCGGCTGGCGCGAGCC
CCTGATGCTCTTCGTCCAGATCATCCTGATCGACAAGACCGGCTTCCATCCGAGTACGTGCTCGCTCGAT
GCGATGTTTCGCTTGGTGGTCGAATGGGCAGGTAGCCGGATCAAGCGTATGCAGCCGCCGCATTGCATCA
GCCATGATGGATACTTTCTCGGCAGGAGCAAGGTGAGATGACAGGAGATCCTGCCCCGGCACTTCGCCCA
ATAGCAGCCAGTCCCTTCCCGCTTCAGTGACAACGTCGAGCACAGCTGCGCAAGGAACGCCCGTCGTGGC
CAGCCACGATAGCCGCGCTGCCTCGTCCTGCAGTTCATTCAGGGCACCGGACAGGTCGGTCTTGACAAAA
AGAACCGGGCGCCCCTGCGCTGACAGCCGGAACACGGCGGCATCAGAGCAGCCGATTGTCTGTTGTGCCC
AGTCATAGCCGAATAGCCTCTCCACCCAAGCGGCCGGAGAACCTGCGTGCAATCCATCTTGTTCAATCAT
GCGAAACGATCCTCATCCTGTCTCTTGATCAGATCTTGATCCCCTGCGCCATCAGATCCTTGGCGGCAAG
AAAGCCATCCAGTTTACTTTGCAGGGCTTCCCAACCTTACCAGAGGGCGCC
